Addgene plasmid #167854: Lenti-sgZmat3.52.6/Cre
Purpose: Expresses Cre recombinase and an sgRNA targeting Zmat3
Depositing lab: Laura Attardi. Depositing organization: Stanford University. Publication: Zmat3 Is a Key Splicing Regulator in the p53 Tumor Suppression Program. Bieging-Rolett KT, Kaiser AM, Morgens DW, Boutelle AM, Seoane JA, Van Nostrand EL, Zhu C, Houlihan SL, Mello SS, Yee BA, McClendon J, Pierce SE, Winters IP, Wang M, Connolly AJ, Lowe SW, Curtis C, Yeo GW, Winslow MM, Bassik MC, Attardi LD. Mol Cell. 2020 Nov 5;80(3):452-469.e9. doi: 10.1016/j.molcel.2020.10.022. PubMed 33157015.
Backbone
  Vector backbone: pLL3.3
  Total vector size (bp): 7762
  Vector type: Mammalian Expression, Mouse Targeting, Lentiviral, Cre/Lox, CRISPR
Growth in bacteria
  Bacterial resistance: Ampicillin, 100 μg/mL
  Growth temperature: 37°C
  Growth strain: NEB Stable
  Copy number: Unknown
Gene/Insert
  Gene/Insert name: sgRNA targeting Zmat3 (alt name: Zmat3, Wig1, PAG608)
  gRNA/shRNA sequence: CCACCACGCTGCTCACCC
  Species: M. musculus (mouse)
  Cloning method: Unknown
  Sequencing primers: 5′ GGTACAGTGCAGGGGAAAGA
Resource information
  A portion of this plasmid was derived from a plasmid made by: Monte Winslow, Stanford University
Terms and licenses: Academic/Nonprofit Terms; Industry Terms: Not Available to Industry
How to cite: Lenti-sgZmat3.52.6/Cre was a gift from Laura Attardi (Addgene plasmid # 167854 ; http://n2t.net/addgene:167854 ; RRID:Addgene_167854)
