[The description below was written by a language model from this plasmid's Addgene catalogue record and pLannotate feature annotations shown in this document.]
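Description:
Lenti-sgZmat3.52.6/Cre is an HIV-1-derived lentiviral transfer plasmid of about 7.8 kb, built on the pLL3.3 backbone. It delivers Cre recombinase together with a CRISPR guide RNA against mouse Zmat3 (also known as Wig1 or PAG608). In bacteria it is maintained through a high-copy ColE1/pUC-type origin and selected with ampicillin via the β-lactamase gene. The record lists a recombination-tolerant strain for propagation, which is typical for plasmids carrying repeated LTR sequences. A CMV enhancer/promoter sits upstream of a truncated 5' LTR and drives transcription of the viral genome in packaging cells. This is followed by the Ψ packaging signal with a gag fragment, the Rev response element for Rev-dependent nuclear export, and the cPPT/CTS. A WPRE, which enhances transcript expression, lies downstream of the payload. After it come a nef-derived fragment and a second truncated LTR annotation that closes the provirus. The plasmid encodes no packaging or envelope functions, so these must be supplied in trans.

The payload consists of two independent expression units. A human U6 RNA polymerase III promoter drives the Zmat3-targeting spacer fused to the Streptococcus pyogenes Cas9 guide scaffold, and a mouse PGK promoter drives Cre. No Cas9 is annotated on the vector, so editing depends on Cas9 supplied by the recipient cells or animal. One plausible arrangement is a Cre-activated Cas9 allele, in which a transduced cell would both recombine loxP-flanked alleles and disrupt Zmat3, although the record does not describe the recipient system. The associated publication concerns Zmat3 as a splicing regulator in the p53 tumour suppression programme, consistent with use of this construct for Zmat3 loss-of-function studies in mouse models.
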