Features (pLannotate 1.2.2; 21 found; start..end, strand, type, name):
      1..380     +  enhancer       CMV enhancer: human cytomegalovirus immediate early enhancer
    381..580     +  promoter       CMV promoter: human cytomegalovirus (CMV) immediate early promoter
    598..778     +  LTR            5' LTR (truncated): truncated 5' long terminal repeat (LTR) from HIV-1
    825..950     +  misc_feature   HIV-1 Ψ: packaging signal of human immunodeficiency virus type 1
    934..1272    +  CDS            HIV-1 gag (fragment): gag protein from human immunodeficiency virus 1; gag
   1447..1680    +  misc_feature   RRE: The Rev response element (RRE) of HIV-1 allows for Rev-dependent mRNA export from the nucleus to the cytoplasm.
   2057..2157    +  CDS            Rev (fragment): human immunodeficiency virus 1 (HIV-1) Rev protein; rev; enhances nuclear export of unspliced and incompletely spliced viral mRNAs
   2207..2324    +  misc_feature   cPPT/CTS: central polypurine tract and central termination sequence of HIV-1
   2406..2646    +  promoter       U6 promoter: RNA polymerase III promoter for human U6 snRNA
   2674..2749    +  misc_RNA       gRNA scaffold: guide RNA scaffold for the Streptococcus pyogenes CRISPR/Cas9 system
   2802..3294    +  promoter       PGK promoter: mouse phosphoglycerate kinase 1 promoter
   3324..4354    +  CDS            Cre (fragment): site-specific recombinase Cre is a site-specific recombinase from bacteriophage P1. Recombination occurs at loxP sequences.
   4387..4410    +  misc_feature   MCS (fragment): pBluescript multiple cloning site
   4410..4998    +  misc_feature   WPRE: woodchuck hepatitis virus posttranscriptional regulatory element
   4999..5018    +  misc_feature   MCS (fragment): pBluescript multiple cloning site
   5020..5520    +  CDS            nef (fragment): NEF_HV1LA - Experimental evidence at protein level: Swiss-Prot protein existence level 1. Extracellular Nef protein targets CD4(+) T-lymphocytes for apoptosis by interacting with CXCR4 surface receptors. From Human immunodeficiency virus type 1 group M subtype B (isolate Lai) (HIV-1).
   5527..5707    +  LTR            5' LTR (truncated): truncated 5' long terminal repeat (LTR) from HIV-1
   5769..6357    -  rep_origin     ori: high-copy-number ColE1/pMB1/pBR322/pUC origin of replication
   6528..7388    -  CDS            AmpR: β-lactamase; bla; confers resistance to ampicillin, carbenicillin, and related antibiotics
   7389..7493    -  promoter       AmpR promoter: bla
   7552..7604    -  misc_feature   bom (fragment): basis of mobility region from pBR322
>Addgene plasmid #167854 | Lenti-sgZmat3.52.6/Cre | addgene full sequence | sequence record 333138 | Addgene NGS Result
GACATTGATTATTGACTAGTTATTAATAGTAATCAATTACGGGGTCATTAGTTCATAGCCCATATATGGA
GTTCCGCGTTACATAACTTACGGTAAATGGCCCGCCTGGCTGACCGCCCAACGACCCCCGCCCATTGACG
TCAATAATGACGTATGTTCCCATAGTAACGCCAATAGGGACTTTCCATTGACGTCAATGGGTGGAGTATT
TACGGTAAACTGCCCACTTGGCAGTACATCAAGTGTATCATATGCCAAGTACGCCCCCTATTGACGTCAA
TGACGGTAAATGGCCCGCCTGGCATTATGCCCAGTACATGACCTTATGGGACTTTCCTACTTGGCAGTAC
ATCTACGTATTAGTCATCGCTATTACCATGGTGATGCGGTTTTGGCAGTACATCAATGGGCGTGGATAGC
GGTTTGACTCACGGGGATTTCCAAGTCTCCACCCCATTGACGTCAATGGGAGTTTGTTTTGGCACCAAAA
TCAACGGGACTTTCCAAAATGTCGTAACAACTCCGCCCCATTGACGCAAATGGGCGGTAGGCGTGTACGG
TGGGAGGTCTATATAAGCAGCGCGTTTTGCCTGTACTGGGTCTCTCTGGTTAGACCAGATCTGAGCCTGG
GAGCTCTCTGGCTAACTAGGGAACCCACTGCTTAAGCCTCAATAAAGCTTGCCTTGAGTGCTTCAAGTAG
TGTGTGCCCGTCTGTTGTGTGACTCTGGTAACTAGAGATCCCTCAGACCCTTTTAGTCAGTGTGGAAAAT
CTCTAGCAGTGGCGCCCGAACAGGGACTTGAAAGCGAAAGGGAAACCAGAGGAGCTCTCTCGACGCAGGA
CTCGGCTTGCTGAAGCGCGCACGGCAAGAGGCGAGGGGCGGCGACTGGTGAGTACGCCAAAAATTTTGAC
TAGCGGAGGCTAGAAGGAGAGAGATGGGTGCGAGAGCGTCAGTATTAAGCGGGGGAGAATTAGATCGCGA
TGGGAAAAAATTCGGTTAAGGCCAGGGGGAAAGAAAAAATATAAATTAAAACATATAGTATGGGCAAGCA
GGGAGCTAGAACGATTCGCAGTTAATCCTGGCCTGTTAGAAACATCAGAAGGCTGTAGACAAATACTGGG
ACAGCTACAACCATCCCTTCAGACAGGATCAGAAGAACTTAGATCATTATATAATACAGTAGCAACCCTC
TATTGTGTGCATCAAAGGATAGAGATAAAAGACACCAAGGAAGCTTTAGACAAGATAGAGGAAGAGCAAA
ACAAAAGTAAGACCACCGCACAGCAAGCGGCCGGCCGCTGATCTTCAGACCTGGAGGAGGAGATATGAGG
GACAATTGGAGAAGTGAATTATATAAATATAAAGTAGTAAAAATTGAACCATTAGGAGTAGCACCCACCA
AGGCAAAGAGAAGAGTGGTGCAGAGAGAAAAAAGAGCAGTGGGAATAGGAGCTTTGTTCCTTGGGTTCTT
GGGAGCAGCAGGAAGCACTATGGGCGCAGCGTCAATGACGCTGACGGTACAGGCCAGACAATTATTGTCT
GGTATAGTGCAGCAGCAGAACAATTTGCTGAGGGCTATTGAGGCGCAACAGCATCTGTTGCAACTCACAG
TCTGGGGCATCAAGCAGCTCCAGGCAAGAATCCTGGCTGTGGAAAGATACCTAAAGGATCAACAGCTCCT
GGGGATTTGGGGTTGCTCTGGAAAACTCATTTGCACCACTGCTGTGCCTTGGAATGCTAGTTGGAGTAAT
AAATCTCTGGAACAGATTTGGAATCACACGACCTGGATGGAGTGGGACAGAGAAATTAACAATTACACAA
GCTTAATACACTCCTTAATTGAAGAATCGCAAAACCAGCAAGAAAAGAATGAACAAGAATTATTGGAATT
AGATAAATGGGCAAGTTTGTGGAATTGGTTTAACATAACAAATTGGCTGTGGTATATAAAATTATTCATA
ATGATAGTAGGAGGCTTGGTAGGTTTAAGAATAGTTTTTGCTGTACTTTCTATAGTGAATAGAGTTAGGC
AGGGATATTCACCATTATCGTTTCAGACCCACCTCCCAACCCCGAGGGGACCCGACAGGCCCGAAGGAAT
AGAAGAAGAAGGTGGAGAGAGAGACAGAGACAGATCCATTCGATTAGTGAACGGATCGGCACTGCGTGCG
CCAATTCTGCAGACAAATGGCAGTATTCATCCACAATTTTAAAAGAAAAGGGGGGATTGGGGGGTACAGT
GCAGGGGAAAGAATAGTAGACATAATAGCAACAGACATACAAACTAAAGAATTACAAAAACAAATTACAA
AAATTCAAAATTTTCGGGTTTATTACAGGGACAGCAGAGATCCAGTTTGGTTAGTACCGGGCCCGCTCTA
GCCCTGCAGGAACTGTTTAAACTGTGAGGGCCTATTTCCCATGATTCCTTCATATTTGCATATACGATAC
AAGGCTGTTAGAGAGATAATTGGAATTAATTTGACTGTAAACACAAAGATATTAGTACAAAATACGTGAC
GTAGAAAGTAATAATTTCTTGGGTAGTTTGCAGTTTTAAAATTATGTTTTAAAATGGACTATCATATGCT
TACCGTAACTTGAAAGTATTTCGATTTCTTGGCTTTATATATCTTGTGGAAAGGACCAAACACCGCCACC
ACGCTGCTCACCCGTTTTAGAGCTAGAAATAGCAAGTTAAAATAAGGCTAGTCCGTTATCAACTTGAAAA
AGTGGCACCGAGTCGGTGCTTTTTTGTTTGGCGCGCCTATGGCTTAATTAACATGGCGGCCGCATTCTAC
CGGGTAGGGGAGGCGCTTTTCCCAAGGCAGTCTGGAGCATGCGCTTTAGCAGCCCCGCTGGGCACTTGGC
GCTACACAAGTGGCCTCTGGCCTCGCACACATTCCACATCCACCGGTAGGCGCCAACCGGCTCCGTTCTT
TGGTGGCCCCTTCGCGCCACCTTCTACTCCTCCCCTAGTCAGGAAGTTCCCCCCCGCCCCGCAGCTCGCG
TCGTGCAGGACGTGACAAATGGAAGTAGCACGTCTCACTAGTCTCGTGCAGATGGACAGCACCGCTGAGC
AATGGAAGCGGGTAGGCCTTTGGGGCAGCGGCCAATAGCAGCTTTGCTCCTTCGCTTTCTGGGCTCAGAG
GCTGGGAAGGGGTGGGTCCGGGGGCGGGCTCAGGGGCGGGCTCAGGGGCGGGGCGGGCGCCCGAAGGTCC
TCCGGAGGCCCGGCATTCTGCACGCTTCAAAAGCGCACGTCTGCCGCGCTGTTCTCCTCTTCCTCATCTC
CGGGACCCGGGATGCCCAAGAAGAAGAGGAAGGTGTCCAATTTACTGACCGTACACCAAAATTTGCCTGC
ATTACCGGTCGATGCAACGAGTGATGAGGTTCGCAAGAACCTGATGGACATGTTCAGGGATCGCCAGGCG
TTTTCTGAGCATACCTGGAAAATGCTTCTGTCCGTTTGCCGGTCGTGGGCGGCATGGTGCAAGTTGAATA
ACCGGAAATGGTTTCCCGCAGAACCTGAAGATGTTCGCGATTATCTTCTATATCTTCAGGCGCGCGGTCT
GGCAGTAAAAACTATCCAGCAACATTTGGGCCAGCTAAACATGCTTCATCGTCGGTCCGGGCTGCCACGA
CCAAGTGACAGCAATGCTGTTTCACTGGTTATGCGGCGGATCCGAAAAGAAAACGTTGATGCCGGTGAAC
GTGCAAAACAGGCTCTAGCGTTCGAACGCACTGATTTCGACCAGGTTCGTTCACTCATGGAAAATAGCGA
TCGCTGCCAGGATATACGTAATCTGGCATTTCTGGGGATTGCTTATAACACCCTGTTACGTATAGCCGAA
ATTGCCAGGATCAGGGTTAAAGATATCTCACGTACTGACGGTGGGAGAATGTTAATCCATATTGGCAGAA
CGAAAACGCTGGTTAGCACCGCAGGTGTAGAGAAGGCACTTAGCCTGGGGGTAACTAAACTGGTCGAGCG
ATGGATTTCCGTCTCTGGTGTAGCTGATGATCCGAATAACTACCTGTTTTGCCGGGTCAGAAAAAATGGT
GTTGCCGCGCCATCTGCCACCAGCCAGCTATCAACTCGCGCCCTGGAAGGGATTTTTGAAGCAACTCATC
GATTGATTTACGGCGCTAAGGATGACTCTGGTCAGAGATACCTGGCCTGGTCTGGACACAGTGCCCGTGT
CGGAGCCGCGCGAGATATGGCCCGCGCTGGAGTTTCAATACCGGAGATCATGCAAGCTGGTGGCTGGACC
AATGTAAATATTGTCATGAACTATATCCGTAACCTGGATAGTGAAACAGGGGCAATGGTGCGCCTGCTGG
AAGATGGCGATTAGCCATGTTTAAGGGTTCCGGTTCCACTAGGTACAATTCGATATCAAGCTTATCGATA
ATCAACCTCTGGATTACAAAATTTGTGAAAGATTGACTGGTATTCTTAACTATGTTGCTCCTTTTACGCT
ATGTGGATACGCTGCTTTAATGCCTTTGTATCATGCTATTGCTTCCCGTATGGCTTTCATTTTCTCCTCC
TTGTATAAATCCTGGTTGCTGTCTCTTTATGAGGAGTTGTGGCCCGTTGTCAGGCAACGTGGCGTGGTGT
GCACTGTGTTTGCTGACGCAACCCCCACTGGTTGGGGCATTGCCACCACCTGTCAGCTCCTTTCCGGGAC
TTTCGCTTTCCCCCTCCCTATTGCCACGGCGGAACTCATCGCCGCCTGCCTTGCCCGCTGCTGGACAGGG
GCTCGGCTGTTGGGCACTGACAATTCCGTGGTGTTGTCGGGGAAATCATCGTCCTTTCCTTGGCTGCTCG
CCTGTGTTGCCACCTGGATTCTGCGCGGGACGTCCTTCTGCTACGTCCCTTCGGCCCTCAATCCAGCGGA
CCTTCCTTCCCGCGGCCTGCTGCCGGCTCTGCGGCCTCTTCCGCGTCTTCGCCTTCGCCCTCAGACGAGT
CGGATCTCCCTTTGGGCCGCCTCCCCGCATCGATACCGTCGACCTCGATCGAGACCTAGAAAAACATGGA
GCAATCACAAGTAGCAATACAGCAGCTACCAATGCTGATTGTGCCTGGCTAGAAGCACAAGAGGAGGAGG
AGGTGGGTTTTCCAGTCACACCTCAGGTACCTTTAAGACCAATGACTTACAAGGCAGCTGTAGATCTTAG
CCACTTTTTAAAAGAAAAGGGGGGACTGGAAGGGCTAATTCACTCCCAACGAAGACAAGATATCCTTGAT
CTGTGGATCTACCACACACAAGGCTACTTCCCTGATTGGCAGAACTACACACCAGGGCCAGGGATCAGAT
ATCCACTGACCTTTGGATGGTGCTACAAGCTAGTACCAGTTGAGCAAGAGAAGGTAGAAGAAGCCAATGA
AGGAGAGAACACCCGCTTGTTACACCCTGTGAGCCTGCATGGGATGGATGACCCGGAGAGAGAAGTATTA
GAGTGGAGGTTTGACAGCCGCCTAGCATTTCATCACATGGCCCGAGAGCTGCATCCGGACTGTACTGGGT
CTCTCTGGTTAGACCAGATCTGAGCCTGGGAGCTCTCTGGCTAACTAGGGAACCCACTGCTTAAGCCTCA
ATAAAGCTTGCCTTGAGTGCTTCAAGTAGTGTGTGCCCGTCTGTTGTGTGACTCTGGTAACTAGAGATCC
CTCAGACCCTTTTAGTCAGTGTGGAAAATCTCTAGCAGCATGTGAGCAAAAGGCCAGCAAAAGGCCAGGA
ACCGTAAAAAGGCCGCGTTGCTGGCGTTTTTCCATAGGCTCCGCCCCCCTGACGAGCATCACAAAAATCG
ACGCTCAAGTCAGAGGTGGCGAAACCCGACAGGACTATAAAGATACCAGGCGTTTCCCCCTGGAAGCTCC
CTCGTGCGCTCTCCTGTTCCGACCCTGCCGCTTACCGGATACCTGTCCGCCTTTCTCCCTTCGGGAAGCG
TGGCGCTTTCTCATAGCTCACGCTGTAGGTATCTCAGTTCGGTGTAGGTCGTTCGCTCCAAGCTGGGCTG
TGTGCACGAACCCCCCGTTCAGCCCGACCGCTGCGCCTTATCCGGTAACTATCGTCTTGAGTCCAACCCG
GTAAGACACGACTTATCGCCACTGGCAGCAGCCACTGGTAACAGGATTAGCAGAGCGAGGTATGTAGGCG
GTGCTACAGAGTTCTTGAAGTGGTGGCCTAACTACGGCTACACTAGAAGAACAGTATTTGGTATCTGCGC
TCTGCTGAAGCCAGTTACCTTCGGAAAAAGAGTTGGTAGCTCTTGATCCGGCAAACAAACCACCGCTGGT
AGCGGTGGTTTTTTTGTTTGCAAGCAGCAGATTACGCGCAGAAAAAAAGGATCTCAAGAAGATCCTTTGA
TCTTTTCTACGGGGTCTGACGCTCAGTGGAACGAAAACTCACGTTAAGGGATTTTGGTCATGAGATTATC
AAAAAGGATCTTCACCTAGATCCTTTTAAATTAAAAATGAAGTTTTAAATCAATCTAAAGTATATATGAG
TAAACTTGGTCTGACAGTTACCAATGCTTAATCAGTGAGGCACCTATCTCAGCGATCTGTCTATTTCGTT
CATCCATAGTTGCCTGACTCCCCGTCGTGTAGATAACTACGATACGGGAGGGCTTACCATCTGGCCCCAG
TGCTGCAATGATACCGCGAGACCCACGCTCACCGGCTCCAGATTTATCAGCAATAAACCAGCCAGCCGGA
AGGGCCGAGCGCAGAAGTGGTCCTGCAACTTTATCCGCCTCCATCCAGTCTATTAATTGTTGCCGGGAAG
CTAGAGTAAGTAGTTCGCCAGTTAATAGTTTGCGCAACGTTGTTGCCATTGCTACAGGCATCGTGGTGTC
ACGCTCGTCGTTTGGTATGGCTTCATTCAGCTCCGGTTCCCAACGATCAAGGCGAGTTACATGATCCCCC
ATGTTGTGCAAAAAAGCGGTTAGCTCCTTCGGTCCTCCGATCGTTGTCAGAAGTAAGTTGGCCGCAGTGT
TATCACTCATGGTTATGGCAGCACTGCATAATTCTCTTACTGTCATGCCATCCGTAAGATGCTTTTCTGT
GACTGGTGAGTACTCAACCAAGTCATTCTGAGAATAGTGTATGCGGCGACCGAGTTGCTCTTGCCCGGCG
TCAATACGGGATAATACCGCGCCACATAGCAGAACTTTAAAAGTGCTCATCATTGGAAAACGTTCTTCGG
GGCGAAAACTCTCAAGGATCTTACCGCTGTTGAGATCCAGTTCGATGTAACCCACTCGTGCACCCAACTG
ATCTTCAGCATCTTTTACTTTCACCAGCGTTTCTGGGTGAGCAAAAACAGGAAGGCAAAATGCCGCAAAA
AAGGGAATAAGGGCGACACGGAAATGTTGAATACTCATACTCTTCCTTTTTCAATATTATTGAAGCATTT
ATCAGGGTTATTGTCTCATGAGCGGATACATATTTGAATGTATTTAGAAAAATAAACAAATAGGGGTTCC
GCGCACATTTCCCCGAAAAGTGCCACCTGACGTCGACGGATCGGGAGATCTCCCGATCCCCTATGGTGCA
CTCTCAGTACAATCTGCTCTGATGCCGCATAGTTAAGCCAGTATCTGCTCCCTGCTTGTGTGTTGGAGGT
CGCTGAGTAGTGCGCGAGCAAAATTTAAGCTACAACAAGGCAAGGCTTGACCGACAATTGCATGAAGAAT
CTGCTTAGGGTTAGGCGTTTTGCGCTGCTTCGCGATGTACGGGCCAGATATACGCGTT
