>Addgene plasmid #167854 | Lenti-sgZmat3.52.6/Cre | depositor partial sequence | sequence record 327051 | Covers inserted sgRNA
GGGTAGTTTGCAGTTTTAAAATTATGTTTTAAAATGGACTATCATATGCTTACCGTAACTTGAAAGTATT
TCGATTTCTTGGCTTTATATATCTTGTGGAAAGGACCAAACACCGCCACCACGCTGCTCACCCGTTTTAG
AGCTAGAAATAGCAAGTTAAAATAAGGCTAGTCCGTTATCAACTTGAAAAAGTGGCACCGAGTCGGTGCT
TTTTTGTTTGGCGCGCCTATGGCTTAATTAACATGGCGGCCGCATTCTACCGGGTAGGGGAGGCGCTTTT
CCCAAGGCAGTCTGGAGCATGCGCTTTAGCAGCCCCGCTGGGCACTTGGCGCTACACAAGTGGCCTCTGG
CCTCGCACACATTCCACATCCACCGGTAGGCGCCAACCGGCTCCGTTCTTTGGTGGCCCCTTCGCGCCAC
CTTCTACTCCTCCCCTAGT
